>Addgene plasmid #177064 | pEPQD1CB0774 | addgene full sequence | sequence record 349525 | Addgene NGS Result
ATCCACAACGCCGGCGGCCGCGGTGTCTCGCACACGGCTTCGACGGCGTTTCTGGCGCGTTTGCAGGGCC
ATAGACGGCCGCCAGCCCAGCGGCGAGGGCAACCAGCCCGGTGAGCGTCGCAAAGGAGATCCTGATCTGA
CTGATGGGCTGCCTGTATCGAGTGGTGATTTTGTGCCGAGCTGCCGGTCGGGGAGCTGTTGGCTGGCTGG
TGGCAGGATATATTGTGGTGTAAACAAATTGACGCTTAGACAACTTAATAACACATTGCGGACGTTTTTA
ATGTACTGGGGTGGATGCAGTGGGCCCCACTCTGTGAAGACAATGCCGAATTCGGATCCGGAGGTCAACA
TGGTGGAGCACGACACTCTGGTCTACTCCAAAAATGTCAAAGATACAGTCTCAGAAGATCAAAGGGCTAT
TGAGACTTTTCAACAAAGGATAATTTCGGGAAACCTCCTCGGATTCCATTGCCCAGCTATCTGTCACTTC
ATCGAAAGGACAGTAGAAAAGGAAGGTGGCTCCTACAAATGCCATCATTGCGATAAAGGAAAGGCTATCA
TTCAAGATCTCTCTGCCGACAGTGGTCCCAAAGATGGACCCCCACCCACGAGGAGCATCGTGGAAAAAGA
AGAGGTTCCAACCACGTCTACAAAGCAAGTGGATTGATGTGACATCTCCACTGACGTAAGGGATGACGCA
CAATCCCACTATCCTTCGCAAGACCCTTCCTCTATATAAGGAAGTTCATTTCATTTGGAGAGGACACGCT
ACTGTATAAGAGCTCATTTTTACAACAATTACCAACAACAACAAACAACAAACAACATTACAATTACATT
TACAATTATCGATAACATGGCTTCTTCTATGCTTTCTTCTGCTGCTGTTGTTGCTACTCGTGCTAGTGCT
GCTCAAGCTAGTATGGTTGCTCCTTTTACTGGACTTAAGTCTGCTGCTTCTTTTCCTGTTACTAGAAAGC
AAAACAACCTTGATATTACTTCTATTGCTAGTAACGGAGGAAGAGTTCGAGCAATGGGCAGCATTGATTC
AACAAATGTAGCCATGTCCAATTCTCCAGTTGGAGAATTTAAGCCACTTGAAGCTGAGGAATTCCGAAAA
CAAGCCCATCGTATGGTAGATTTCATAGCCGATTATTACAAAAATGTGGAAACATATCCGGTCCTTAGCG
AAGTCGAACCTGGATATCTCCGAAAACGTATCCCCGAAACCGCTCCTTACCTCCCCGAACCACTTGACGA
CATCATGAAAGATATTCAGAAGGATATTATCCCAGGAATGACAAATTGGATGAGCCCTAATTTTTATGCA
TTTTTTCCTGCCACTGTTAGTTCAGCTGCCTTTTTAGGAGAAATGTTGTCTACTGCCCTAAATTCAGTAG
GCTTTACTTGGGTTTCTTCACCAGCCGCCACCGAATTAGAAATGATTGTTATGGATTGGTTGGCTCAGAT
CCTTAAACTCCCCAAATCTTTCATGTTTTCAGGTACCGGTGGCGGCGTCATCCAAAACACCACTAGCGAG
TCCATTCTTTGTACAATCATTGCCGCCCGGGAAAGGGCCCTGGAGAAGCTCGGTCCCGATAGTATTGGAA
AACTTGTCTGTTACGGATCCGATCAAACCCATACCATGTTCCCCAAAACTTGCAAATTGGCGGGAATTTA
TCCGAATAATATTAGGTTAATACCTACGACCGTCGAAACGGATTTCGGCATCTCACCTCAAGTTCTACGA
AAAATGGTCGAGGATGACGTGGCGGCCGGATATGTACCGCTGTTCTTATGCGCTACCCTGGGTACCACCT
CGACCACGGCTACCGATCCTGTGGACTCACTTTCTGAAATCGCTAACGAGTTTGGTATTTGGATCCACGT
GGATGCTGCTTATGCGGGAAGCGCCTGTATATGTCCCGAGTTTAGACATTACTTGGATGGAATCGAACGA
GTTGACTCACTGAGTCTGAGTCCACACAAATGGCTACTCGCTTACTTAGATTGCACTTGCTTGTGGGTCA
AGCAACCACATTTGTTACTAAGGGCACTCACTACGAATCCTGAGTATTTAAAAAATAAACAGAGTGATTT
AGACAAAGTTGTGGACTTCAAAAATTGGCAAATCGCAACGGGACGAAAATTTCGGTCGCTGAAACTTTGG
CTCATTTTACGTAGCTATGGAGTTGTTAATTTACAGAGTCATATTCGTTCTGACGTCGCAATGGGCAAAA
TGTTCGAAGAATGGGTTAGATCAGACTCCAGATTCGAAATTGTGGTACCGAGAAACTTTTCTCTTGTTTG
TTTTAGATTAAAACCTGACGTTTCGAGTTTACATGTAGAAGAAGTGAATAAGAAACTTTTGGACATGCTT
AACTCGACGGGACGAGTTTATATGACTCATACTATTGTGGGAGGCATATACATGCTAAGACTGGCTGTTG
GCTCGTCACTAACTGAAGAACATCATGTACGCCGTGTTTGGGATTTGATTCAAAAATTAACCGATGATTT
GCTCAAAGAAGCTTGAGCTTCTCTAGCTAGAGTCGATCGACAAGCTCGAGTTTCTCCATAATAATGTGTG
AGTAGTTCCCAGATAAGGGAATTAGGGTTCCTATAGGGTTTCGCTCATGTGTTGAGCATATAAGAAACCC
TTAGTATGTATTTGTATTTGTAAAATACTTCTATCAATAAAATTTCTAATTCCTAAAACCAAAATCCAGT
ACTAAAATCCAGATCGCTGCAATTGTCTTCTGCACGAAGTGGTTTAAACTATCAGTGTTTGACAGGATAT
ATTGGCGGGTAAACCTAAGAGAAAAGAGCGTTTATTAGAATAATCGGATATTTAAAAGGGCGTGAAAAGG
TTTATCCGTTCGTCCATTTGTATGTGCATGCCAACCACAGGGTTCCCCAGATCAGGCGCTGGCTGCTGAA
CCCCCAGCCGGAACTGACCCCACAAGGCCCTAGCGTTTGCAATGCACCAGGTCATCATTGACCCAGGCGT
GTTCCACCAGGCCGCTGCCTCGCAACTCTTCGCAGGCTTCGCCGACCTGCTCGCGCCACTTCTTCACGCG
GGTGGAATCCGATCCGCACATGAGGCGGAAGGTTTCCAGCTTGAGCGGGTACGGCTCCCGGTGCGAGCTG
AAATAGTCGAACATCCGTCGGGCCGTCGGCGACAGCTTGCGGTACTTCTCCCATATGAATTTCGTGTAGT
GGTCGCCAGCAAACAGCACGACGATTTCCTCGTCGATCAGGACCTGGCAACGGGACGTTTTCTTGCCACG
GTCCAGGACGCGGAAGCGGTGCAGCAGCGACACCGATTCCAGGTGCCCAACGCGGTCGGACGTGAAGCCC
ATCGCCGTCGCCTGTAGGCGCGACAGGCATTCCTCGGCCTTCGTGTAATACCGGCCATTGATCGACCAGC
CCAGGTCCTGGCAAAGCTCGTAGAACGTGAAGGTGATCGGCTCGCCGATAGGGGTGCGCTTCGCGTACTC
CAACACCTGCTGCCACACCAGTTCGTCATCGTCGGCCCGCAGCTCGACGCCGGTGTAGGTGATCTTCACG
TCCTTGTTGACGTGGAAAATGACCTTGTTTTGCAGCGCCTCGCGCGGGATTTTCTTGTTGCGCGTGGTGA
ACAGGGCAGAGCGGGCCGTGTCGTTTGGCATCGCTCGCATCGTGTCCGGCCACGGCGCAATATCGAACAA
GGAAAGCTGCATTTCCTTGATCTGCTGCTTCGTGTGTTTCAGCAACGCGGCCTGCTTGGCCTCGCTGACC
TGTTTTGCCAGGTCCTCGCCGGCGGTTTTTCGCTTCTTGGTCGTCATAGTTCCTCGCGTGTCGATGGTCA
TCGACTTCGCCAAACCTGCCGCCTCCTGTTCAAGACGACGCGAACGCTCCACGGCGGCCGATGGCGCGGG
CAGGGCAGGGGGAGCCAGTTGCACGCTGTCGCGCTCGATCTTGGCCGTAGCTTGCTGGACCATCGAGCCG
ACGGACTGGAAGGTTTCGCGGGGCGCACGCATGACGGTGCGGCTTGCGATGGTTTCGGCATCCTCGGCGG
AAAACCCCGCGTCGATCAGTTCTTGCCTGTATGCCTTCCGGTCAAACGTCCGATTCATTCACCCTCCTTG
CGGGATTGCCCCGACTCACGCCGGGGCAATGTGCCCTTATTCCTGATTTGACCCGCCTGGTGCCTTGGTG
TCCAGATAATCCACCTTATCGGCAATGAAGTCGGTCCCGTAGACCGTCTGGCCGTCCTTCTCGTACTTGG
TATTCCGAATCTTGCCCTGCACGAATACCAGCGACCCCTTGCCCAAATACTTGCCGTGGGCCTCGGCCTG
AGAGCCAAAACACTTGATGCGGAAGAAGTCGGTGCGCTCCTGCTTGTCGCCGGCATCGTTGCGCCACATC
TAGGATCTGCCAGGAACCGTAAAAAGGCCGCGTTGCTGGCGTTTTTCCATAGGCTCCGCCCCCCTGACGA
GCATCACAAAAATCGACGCTCAAGTCAGAGGTGGCGAAACCCGACAGGACTATAAAGATACCAGGCGTTT
CCCCCTGGAAGCTCCCTCGTGCGCTCTCCTGTTCCGACCCTGCCGCTTACCGGATACCTGTCCGCCTTTC
TCCCTTCGGGAAGCGTGGCGCTTTCTCATAGCTCACGCTGTAGGTATCTCAGTTCGGTGTAGGTCGTTCG
CTCCAAGCTGGGCTGTGTGCACGAACCCCCCGTTCAGCCCGACCGCTGCGCCTTATCCGGTAACTATCGT
CTTGAGTCCAACCCGGTAAGACACGACTTATCGCCACTGGCAGCAGCCACTGGTAACAGGATTAGCAGAG
CGAGGTATGTAGGCGGTGCTACAGAGTTCTTGAAGTGGTGGCCTAACTACGGCTACACTAGAAGAACAGT
ATTTGGTATCTGCGCTCTGCTGAAGCCAGTTACCTTCGGAAAAAGAGTTGGTAGCTCTTGATCCGGCAAA
CAAACCACCGCTGGTAGCGGTGGTTTTTTTGTTTGCAAGCAGCAGATTACGCGCAGAAAAAAAGGATCTC
AAGAAGATCCTTTGATCTTTTCTACGGGGTCTGACGCTCAGTGGAACGAAAACTCACGTTAAGGGATTTT
GGTCATGAGATTATCAAAAAGGATCTTCACCTAGATCCTTTTAAATTAAAAATGAAGTTTTAAATCAATC
TAAAGTATATATGAGTAAACTTGGTCTGACAGTTACCAATGCTTAATCAGTGAGGCACCTATCTCAGCGA
TCTGTCTATTTCGTTCATCCATAGTTGCCTGACTCCCCGTCGTGTAGATAACTACGATACGGGAGGGCTT
ACCATCTGGCCCCAGTGCTGCAATGATACCGCGAGAACCACGCTCACCGGCTCCAGATTTATCAGCAATA
AACCAGCCAGCCGGAAGGGCCGAGCGCAGAAGTGGTCCTGCAACTTTATCCGCCTCCATCCAGTCTATTA
ATTGTTGCCGGGAAGCTAGAGTAAGTAGTTCGCCAGTTAATAGTTTGCGCAACGTTGTTGCCATTGCTAC
AGGCATCGTGGTGTCACGCTCGTCGTTTGGTATGGCTTCATTCAGCTCCGGTTCCCAACGATCAAGGCGA
GTTACATGATCCCCCATGTTGTGCAAAAAAGCGGTTAGCTCCTTCGGTCCTCCGATCGTTGTCAGAAGTA
AGTTGGCCGCAGTGTTATCACTCATGGTTATGGCAGCACTGCATAATTCTCTTACTGTCATGCCATCCGT
AAGATGCTTTTCTGTGACTGGTGAGTACTCAACCAAGTCATTCTGAGAATAGTGTATGCGGCGACCGAGT
TGCTCTTGCCCGGCGTCAATACGGGATAATACCGCGCCACATAGCAGAACTTTAAAAGTGCTCATCATTG
GAAAACGTTCTTCGGGGCGAAAACTCTCAAGGATCTTACCGCTGTTGAGATCCAGTTCGATGTAACCCAC
TCGTGCACCCAACTGATCTTCAGCATCTTTTACTTTCACCAGCGTTTCTGGGTGAGCAAAAACAGGAAGG
CAAAATGCCGCAAAAAAGGGAATAAGGGCGACACGGAAATGTTGAATACTCATACTCTTCCTTTTTCAAT
ATTATTGAAGCATTTATCAAGGTTATTGTCTCATGAGCGGATACATATTTGAATGTATTTAGAAAAATAA
ACAAATAGGGGTTCCGCGCACGAATTGGCCAGCGCTGCCATTTTTGGGGTGAGGCCGTTCGCGGCCGAGG
GGCGCAGCCCCTGGGGGGATGGGAGGCCCGCGTTAGCGGGCCGGGAGGGTTCGAGAAGGGGGGGCACCCC
CCTTCGGCGTGCGCGGTCACGCGCACAGGGCGCAGCCCTGGTTAAAAACAAGGTTTATAAATATTGGTTT
AAAAGCAGGTTAAAAGACAGGTTAGCGGTGGCCGAAAAACGGGCGGAAACCCTTGCAAATGCTGGATTTT
CTGCCTGTGGACAGCCCCTCAAATGTCAATAGGTGCGCCCCTCATCTGTCAGCACTCTGCCCCTCAAGTG
TCAAGGATCGCGCCCCTCATCTGTCAGTAGTCGCGCCCCTCAAGTGTCAATACCGCAGGGCACTTATCCC
CAGGCTTGTCCACATCATCTGTGGGAAACTCGCGTAAAATCAGGCGTTTTCGCCGATTTGCGAGGCTGGC
CAGCTCCACGTCGCCGGCCGAAATCGAGCCTGCCCCTCATCTGTCAACGCCGCGCCGGGTGAGTCGGCCC
CTCAAGTGTCAACGTCCGCCCCTCATCTGTCAGTGAGGGCCAAGTTTTCCGCGAGGT
Features (pLannotate 1.2.2; 14 found; start..end, strand, type, name):
    211..235     +  misc_feature   LB T-DNA repeat: left border repeat from nopaline C58 T-DNA
    421..766     +  promoter       CaMV 35S promoter: strong constitutive promoter from cauliflower mosaic virus
    718..764     +  promoter       minimal CaMV 35S promoter: minimal 35S promoter from cauliflower mosaic virus
    795..848     +  misc_feature   TMV Ω: translational enhancer from the tobacco mosaic virus 5'-leader sequence (Gallie et al., 1988)
    857..1036    +  CDS            rbcS (fragment): RBS_NICBE - Experimental evidence at protein level: Swiss-Prot protein existence level 1. (Microbial infection) Required for tobamovirus movement (e.g. tobacco mosaic virus (TMV)). From Nicotiana benthamiana.
   1034..2533    +  CDS            TDC: TDC_CATRO - Experimental evidence at protein level: Swiss-Prot protein existence level 1. Catalyzes the decarboxylation of L-tryptophan to tryptamine and L-5-hydroxytryptophan to serotonin, respectively. From Catharanthus roseus (Madagascar periwinkle) (Vinca rosea).
   2571..2745    +  polyA_signal   CaMV poly(A) signal: cauliflower mosaic virus polyadenylation signal
   2790..2814    +  misc_feature   RB T-DNA repeat: right border repeat from nopaline C58 T-DNA
   2926..2946    -  CDS            TetR (fragment): tetracycline resistance regulatory protein; tetR
   2973..4118    -  CDS            trfA: TRFA_ECOLX - Experimental evidence at protein level: Swiss-Prot protein existence level 1. Also involved in plasmid copy number control, promoting intermolecular coupling of protein bound iterons at oriV, which inhibits replication initiation. From Escherichia coli.
   4454..5042    -  rep_origin     ori: high-copy-number ColE1/pMB1/pBR322/pUC origin of replication
   5213..6073    -  CDS            AmpR: β-lactamase; bla; confers resistance to ampicillin, carbenicillin, and related antibiotics
   6074..6178    -  promoter       AmpR promoter: bla
   6265..119     -  rep_origin     oriV (across the origin): incP origin of replication
