[The description below was written by a language model from this plasmid's Addgene catalogue record and pLannotate feature annotations shown in this document.]
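Description:
pEPQD1CB0774 is a MoClo (Golden Gate modular cloning) Level 1, position 1 plasmid built in the pICH47732 backbone, carrying a single plant transcriptional unit between nopaline-type T-DNA left and right border repeats. The 6,777 nt backbone is a binary-style vector. A high-copy ColE1/pUC-type origin and an ampicillin resistance gene (β-lactamase with its own promoter) support propagation and selection in E. coli. The broad-host-range incP oriV together with the trfA replication initiator gene allows maintenance in Agrobacterium. A very short TetR fragment is also annotated and appears to be a backbone remnant rather than a functional element.

The payload expresses tryptophan decarboxylase (CrTDC) from Catharanthus roseus, the enzyme that converts L-tryptophan to tryptamine. Transcription is driven by a short CaMV 35S promoter, followed by the tobacco mosaic virus Ω leader, which acts as a translational enhancer. Transcription is terminated by the CaMV 35S polyadenylation signal. Immediately upstream of the TDC coding sequence is a fragment matching the Nicotiana benthamiana RuBisCO small subunit. This corresponds to the chloroplast transit peptide named in the record and is expected to direct the enzyme to the plastid. No epitope tag, reporter or plant selectable marker is annotated within the T-DNA.

According to the record, the construct is intended for transient expression, and the associated work concerns reconstitution of monoterpene indole alkaloid biosynthesis in Nicotiana benthamiana, where tryptamine is a pathway precursor. As a position 1 Level 1 module, it could also be assembled with other transcriptional units into multigene Level 2 constructs. The exact cloning sites are not recorded.
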