Addgene plasmid #177064: pEPQD1CB0774
Purpose: MoClo Level 1, position 1, transcriptional unit for transient expression of tryptophan decarboxylase (CrTDC) from Catharanthus roseus driven by 35S promoter; contains a chloroplast transit peptide
Depositing lab: Nicola Patron. Depositing organization: Earlham Institute. Publication: Reconstitution of monoterpene indole alkaloid biosynthesis in genome engineered Nicotiana benthamiana. Dudley QM, Jo S, Guerrero DAS, Chhetry M, Smedley MA, Harwood WA, Sherden NH, O'Connor SE, Caputi L, Patron NJ. Commun Biol. 2022 Sep 10;5(1):949. doi: 10.1038/s42003-022-03904-w. PubMed 36088516.
Backbone
  Vector backbone: pICH47732
  Vector type: Synthetic Biology
Growth in bacteria
  Bacterial resistance: Ampicillin, 100 μg/mL
  Growth temperature: 37°C
  Growth strain: DH5alpha
  Copy number: High Copy
Gene/Insert
  Gene/Insert name: tryptophan decarboxylase (CrTDC) from Catharanthus roseus (alt name: P1_35SshortTMV-cTP_ CrTDC-35Sterm)
  Species: Other
  Cloning method: Restriction Enzyme; 5′ cloning site Unknown (unknown if destroyed); 3′ cloning site Unknown (unknown if destroyed)
  Sequencing primers: 5′ CTGGTGGCAGGATATATTGTGGTG; 3′ GAACCCTGTGGTTGGCATGCACATAC
Terms and licenses: Academic/Nonprofit Terms; Industry Terms: Not Available to Industry
How to cite: pEPQD1CB0774 was a gift from Nicola Patron (Addgene plasmid # 177064 ; http://n2t.net/addgene:177064 ; RRID:Addgene_177064)
